Addgene plasmid #165481: pRB30-GFP
Purpose: (Empty Backbone) pTriEx based vector for protein expression in mammalian cells for targets fused with C-terminal uv-GFP, Flag and His
Depositing lab: Renato Bruni. Depositing organization: New York Structural Biology Center. Publication: High-throughput cloning and expression of integral membrane proteins in Escherichia coli. Bruni R, Kloss B. Curr Protoc Protein Sci. 2013 Nov 5;74:29.6.1-29.6.34. doi: 10.1002/0471140864.ps2906s74. PubMed 24510647.
Backbone
  Vector backbone: pTriEx-1.1
  Backbone manufacturer: Novagen
  Vector type: Mammalian Expression
  Tag / fusion protein: TEV-GFP-FLAG-10x His (C terminal on backbone)
Growth in bacteria
  Bacterial resistance: Ampicillin, 100 μg/mL
  Growth temperature: 37°C
  Growth strain: DH5alpha
  Copy number: High Copy
Gene/Insert
  Gene/Insert name: None
  Tag / fusion protein: TEV-GFP-FLAG-10x His (C terminal on backbone)
Terms and licenses: Academic/Nonprofit Terms; Industry Terms: Not Available to Industry
Depositor comments: Primers for LIC cloning: Upstream: add TTAAGAAGGAGATATACT to the 5' end of gene of interest. Downstream: add GATTGGAAGTAGAGGTTCTCTGC to the 3' end of GOI. For vector: digest with BfuAI (BspMI) before LIC-treatment. Detailed cloning method available in the paper Bruni R, Kloss B. High-throughput cloning and expression of integral membrane proteins in Escherichia coli. Curr Protoc Protein Sci. 2013 Nov 5;74:29.6.1-29.6.34.
How to cite: pRB30-GFP was a gift from Renato Bruni (Addgene plasmid # 165481 ; http://n2t.net/addgene:165481 ; RRID:Addgene_165481)
