[The description below was written by a language model from this plasmid's Addgene catalogue record and pLannotate feature annotations shown in this document.]
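Description:
pRB30-GFP is an empty expression backbone derived from Novagen's pTriEx-1.1. It is catalogued as a mammalian expression vector for producing target proteins fused at the C-terminus to a TEV protease site, a UV-excitable GFP, a FLAG epitope and a 10x His tag. It is maintained in E. coli as a high-copy plasmid through a ColE1/pUC-type origin and selected with ampicillin via the AmpR β-lactamase gene.

The annotated 7.85 kb sequence shows the typical pTriEx triple-promoter arrangement. A CMV enhancer, chicken β-actin promoter and chimeric intron drive transcription in mammalian cells. These are followed by a T7 promoter with a lac operator for inducible expression in E. coli and a baculovirus p10 promoter for insect cells. Downstream, a rabbit β-globin poly(A) signal and a T7 terminator end the transcripts. The flanking lef2/ORF603 and ORF1629 regions would permit recombination into baculovirus DNA, and a single loxP site is also present.

The cloning position is occupied by a sacB cassette with its own promoter. It encodes levansucrase, which makes bacteria sucrose-sensitive, so it presumably serves as a counter-selectable stuffer that the insert replaces. According to the depositor, genes are introduced by ligation-independent cloning after the vector is linearised with BfuAI, which places the target in frame with the tag module. In the feature table, the GFP coding sequence is followed by a partial His annotation and then a FLAG annotation, an order that differs from the catalogue's tag name, and the TEV site is not annotated. The GFP fusion allows fluorescence-based monitoring of expression, and the associated publication concerns high-throughput cloning and expression of integral membrane proteins.
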