Features (pLannotate 1.2.2; 23 found; start..end, strand, type, name):
      4..39      +  CDS            lef2 (fragment): baculovirus late expression factor 2
    181..1008    +  misc_recomb    baculovirus recombination region (lef2/ORF603): contains ORF603 and part of lef2
   1020..1078    +  misc_recomb    baculovirus recombination region (ORF603) (fragment): contains ORF603 and part of lef2
   1140..1443    +  enhancer       CMV enhancer: human cytomegalovirus immediate early enhancer
   1449..1726    +  promoter       chicken β-actin promoter: No description available
   1727..1862    +  intron         hybrid intron (fragment): hybrid between chicken β-actin (CBA) and minute virus of mice (MMV) introns (Gray et al., 2011)
   1951..2081    +  intron         chimeric intron (fragment): chimera between introns from chicken β-actin and rabbit β-globin
   2150..2168    +  promoter       T7 promoter: promoter for bacteriophage T7 RNA polymerase
   2169..2193    +  protein_bind   lac operator: The lac repressor binds to the lac operator to inhibit transcription in E. coli. This inhibition can be relieved by adding lactose or isopropyl-β-D-thiogalactopyranoside (IPTG). lac repressor encoded by lacI
   2209..2318    +  promoter       p10 promoter: baculovirus promoter for expression in insect cells
   2365..2797    +  promoter       sacB promoter: sacR; sacB promoter and control region
   2798..4219    +  CDS            SacB: secreted levansucrase that renders bacterial growth sensitive to sucrose; Bacillus subtilis sacB; negative selection marker
   4299..5009    +  CDS            &alpha;GFP: &alpha;GFP is a basic (constitutively fluorescent) long stokes shift fluorescent protein published in 1996, derived from Aequorea victoria.
   5016..5035    +  CDS            7xHis (fragment): 6xHis affinity tag
   5040..5063    +  CDS            3xFLAG (fragment): three tandem FLAG® epitope tags
   5069..5137    +  CDS            HBB (fragment): HBB_PONPY - Experimental evidence at transcript level: Swiss-Prot protein existence level 2. Involved in oxygen transport from the lung to the various peripheral tissues. From Pongo pygmaeus (Bornean orangutan).
   5212..5267    +  polyA_signal   β-globin poly(A) signal: rabbit β-globin polyadenylation signal (Gil and Proudfoot, 1987)
   5355..5402    +  terminator     T7 terminator: transcription terminator for bacteriophage T7 RNA polymerase
   5415..6120    +  misc_recomb    baculovirus recombination region (ORF1629): contains part of ORF1629
   6129..6162    +  protein_bind   loxP: Cre-mediated recombination occurs in the 8-bp core sequence (GCATACAT). Cre recombinase
   6330..6917    -  rep_origin     ori: high-copy-number ColE1/pMB1/pBR322/pUC origin of replication
   6930..7790    -  CDS            AmpR: β-lactamase; bla; confers resistance to ampicillin, carbenicillin, and related antibiotics
   7791..7842    -  promoter       AmpR promoter (fragment): bla
>Addgene plasmid #165481 | pRB30-GFP | addgene full sequence | sequence record 324824 | Addgene NGS Result
TCCTGCATCTTTTAATCAAATCCCAAGATGTGTATAAACGCGCCGGTATGTACAGGAAGAGGTTTATACT
AAACTGTTACATTGCAAACGTGGTTTCGTGTGCCAAGTGTGAAAACCGATGTTTAATCAAGGCTCTGACG
CATTTCTACAACCACGACTCCAAGTGTGTGGGTGAAGTCATGCATCTTTTAATCAAATCCCAAGATGTGT
ATAAACCACCAAACTGCCAAAAAATGAAAACTGTCGACAAGCTCTGTCCGTTTGCTGGCAACTGCAAGGG
TCTCAATCCTATTTGTAATTATTGAATAATAAAACAATTATAAATGTCAAATTTGTTTTTTATTAACGAT
ACAAACCAAACGCAACAAGAACATTTGTAGTATTATCTATAATTGAAAACGCGTAGTTATAATCGCTGAG
GTAATATTTAAAATCATTTTCAAATGATTCACAGTTAATTTGCGACAATATAATTTTATTTTCACATAAA
CTAGACGCCTTGTCGTCTTCTTCTTCGTATTCCTTCTCTTTTTCATTTTTCTCTTCATAAAAATTAACAT
AGTTATTATCGTATCCATATATGTATCTATCGTATAGAGTAAATTTTTTGTTGTCATAAATATATATGTC
TTTTTTAATGGGGTGTATAGTACCGCTGCGCATAGTTTTTCTGTAATTTACAACAGTGCTATTTTCTGGT
AGTTCTTCGGAGTGTGTTGCTTTAATTATTAAATTTATATAATCAATGAATTTGGGATCGTCGGTTTTGT
ACAATATGTTGCCGGCATAGTACGCAGCTTCTTCTAGTTCAATTACACCATTTTTTAGCAGCACCGGATT
AACATAACTTTCCAAAATGTTGTACGAACCGTTAAACAAAAACAGTTCACCTCCCTTTTCTATACTATTG
TCTGCGAGCAGTTGTTTGTTGTTAAAAATAACAGCCATTGTAATGAGACGCACAAACTAATATCACAAAC
TGGAAATGTCTATCAATATATAGTTGCTGATGGCCGGCCGTAATGAGACGCACAAACTAATATCACAAAC
TGGAAATGTCTATCAATATATAGTTGCTCTAGTTATTAATAGTAATCAATTACGGGGTCATTAGTTCATA
GCCCATATATGGAGTTCCGCGTTACATAACTTACGGTAAATGGCCCGCCTGGCTGACCGCCCAACGACCC
CCGCCCATTGACGTCAATAATGACGTATGTTCCCATAGTAACGCCAATAGGGACTTTCCATTGACGTCAA
TGGGTGGAGTATTTACGGTAAACTGCCCACTTGGCAGTACATCAAGTGTATCATATGCCAAGTACGCCCC
CTATTGACGTCAATGACGGTAAATGGCCCGCCTGGCATTATGCCCAGTACATGACCTTATGGGACTTTCC
TACTTGGCAGTACATCTACGTATTAGTCATCGCTATTACCATGCATGGTCGAGGTGAGCCCCACGTTCTG
CTTCACTCTCCCCATCTCCCCCCCCTCCCCACCCCCAATTTTGTATTTATTTATTTTTTAATTATTTTGT
GCAGCGATGGGGGCGGGGGGGGGGGGGGGGCGCGCGCCRGGSGGGGSGGGGSGGGGSGRGGGGSGGGGSG
GGGSGRGGCGGAGAGGTGCGGCGGCAGCCAATCAGAGCGGCGCGCTCCGAAAGTTTCCTTTTATGGCGAG
GCGGCGGCGGCGGCGGCCCTATAAAAAGCGAAGCGCGCGGCGGGCGGGAGTCGCTGCGCGCTGCCTTCGC
CCCGTGCCCCGCTCCGCCGCCGCCTCGCGCCGCCCGCCCCGGCTCTGACTGACCGCGTTACTCCCACAGG
TGAGCGGGCGGGACGGCCCTTCTCCTTCGGGCTGTAATTAGCGCTTGGTTTAATGACGGCTTGTTTCTTT
TCTGTGGCTGCGTGAAAGCCTTGAGGGGCTCCGGGAGGGCCCTTTGTGCGGGGGGAGCGGCTCGGGGCTG
TCCGCGGGGGGACGGCTGCCTTCGGGGGGGACGGGGCAGGGCGGGGTTCGGCTTCTGGCGTGTGACCGGC
GGCTCTAGAGCCTCTGCTAACCATGTTCATGCCTTCTTCTTTTTCCTACAGCTCCTGGGCAACGTGCTGG
TTATTGTGCTGTCTCATCATTTTGGCAAAGAATTGGATCGGACCGAAATTAATACGACTCACTATAGGGG
AATTGTGAGCGGATAACAATTCCCCGGAGTTAATCCGGGACCTTTAATTCAACCCAACACAATATATTAT
AGTTAAATAAGAATTATTATCAAATCATTTGTATATTAATTAAAATACTATACTGTAAATTACATTTTAT
TTACAATCAAAGGAGATATACCCTGGCCTTAAGAAGGAGATATACTATGCAGGTCGTTCACTATTATTTA
GTGAAATGAGATATTATGATATTTTCTGAATTGTGATTAAAAAGGCAACTTTATGCCCATGCAACAGAAA
CTATAAAAAATACAGAGAATGAAAAGAAACAGATAGATTTTTTAGTTCTTTAGGCCCGTAGTCTGCAAAT
CCTTTTATGATTTTCTATCAAACAAAAGAGGAAAATAGACCAGTTGCAATCCAAACGAGAGTCTAATAGA
ATGAGGTCGAAAAGTAAATCGCGCGGGTTTGTTACTGATAAAGCAGGCAAGACCTAAAATGTGTAAAGGG
CAAAGTGTATACTTTGGCGTCACCCCTTACATATTTTAGGTCTTTTTTTATTGTGCGTAACTAACTTGCC
ATCTTCAAACAGGAGGGCTGGAAGAAGCAGACCGCTAACACAGTACATAAAAAAGGAGACATGAACGATG
AACATCAAAAAGTTTGCAAAACAAGCAACAGTATTAACCTTTACTACCGCACTGCTGGCAGGAGGCGCAA
CTCAAGCGTTTGCGAAAGAAACGAACCAAAAGCCATATAAGGAAACATACGGCATTTCCCATATTACACG
CCATGATATGCTGCAAATCCCTGAACAGCAAAAAAATGAAAAATATAAAGTTCCTGAGTTCGATTCGTCC
ACAATTAAAAATATCTCTTCTGCAAAAGGCCTGGACGTTTGGGACAGCTGGCCATTACAAAACACTGACG
GCACTGTCGCAAACTATCACGGCTACCACATCGTCTTTGCATTAGCCGGAGATCCTAAAAATGCGGATGA
CACATCGATTTACATGTTCTATCAAAAAGTCGGCGAAACTTCTATTGACAGCTGGAAAAACGCTGGCCGC
GTCTTTAAAGACAGCGACAAATTCGATGCAAATGATTCTATCCTAAAAGACCAAACACAAGAATGGTCAG
GTTCAGCCACATTTACATCTGACGGAAAAATCCGTTTATTCTACACTGATTTCTCCGGTAAACATTACGG
CAAACAAACACTGACAACTGCACAAGTTAACGTATCAGCATCAGACAGCTCTTTGAACATCAACGGTGTA
GAGGATTATAAATCAATCTTTGACGGTGACGGAAAAACGTATCAAAATGTACAGCAGTTCATCGATGAAG
GCAACTACAGCTCAGGCGACAACCATACGCTGAGAGATCCTCACTACGTAGAAGATAAAGGCCACAAATA
CTTAGTATTTGAAGCAAACACTGGAACTGAAGATGGCTACCAAGGCGAAGAATCTTTATTTAACAAAGCA
TACTATGGCAAAAGCACATCATTCTTCCGTCAAGAAAGTCAAAAACTTCTGCAAAGCGATAAAAAACGCA
CGGCTGAGTTAGCAAACGGCGCTCTCGGTATGATTGAGCTAAACGATGATTACACACTGAAAAAAGTGAT
GAAACCGCTGATTGCATCTAACACAGTAACAGATGAAATTGAACGCGCGAACGTCTTTAAAATGAACGGC
AAATGGTACCTGTTCACTGACTCCCGCGGATCAAAAATGACGATTGACGGCATTACGTCTAACGATATTT
ACATGCTTGGTTATGTTTCTAATTCTTTAACTGGCCCATACAAGCCGCTGAACAAAACTGGCCTTGTGTT
AAAAATGGATCTTGATCCTAACGATGTAACCTTTACTTACTCACACTTCGCTGTACCTCAAGCGAAAGGA
AACAATGTCGTGATTACAAGCTATATGACAAACAGAGGATTCTACGCAGACAAACAATCAACGTTTGCGC
CTAGCTTCCTGCTGAACATCAAAGGCAAGAAAACATCTGTTGTCAAAGACAGCATCCTTGAACAAGGACA
ATTAACAGTTAACAAATAAAAACGCAAAAGAAAATGCCGATATCCTATTGGCATTGACGTCAGGTGGCAC
ACCTGCAGAGAACCTCTACTTCCAATCGAGCAAAGGAGAAGAACTTTTCACTGGAGTTGTCCCAATTCTT
GTTGAATTAGATGGTGATGTTAATGGGCACAAATTTTCTGTCAGTGGAGAGGGTGAAGGTGATGCTACAT
ACGGAAAGCTTACCCTTAAATTTATTTGCACTACTGGAAAACTACCTGTTCCCTGGCCAACACTTGTCAC
TACTTTCTCTTATGGTGTTCAATGCTTTTCCCGTTATCCGGATCATATGAAACGGCATGACTTTTTCAAG
AGTGCCATGCCCGAAGGTTATGTACAGGAACGCACTATATCTTTCAAAGATGACGGGAACTACAAGACGC
GTGCTGAAGTCAAGTTTGAAGGTGATACCCTTGTTAATCGTATCGAGTTAAAAGGTATTGATTTTAAAGA
AGATGGAAACATTCTCGGACACAAACTTGAGTACAACTATAACTCACACAATGTATACATCACGGCAGAC
AAACAAAAGAATGGAATCAAAGCTAACTTCAAAATTCGCCACAACATTGAAGATGGATCCGTTCAACTAG
CAGACCATTATCAACAAAATACTCCAATTGGCGATGGCCCTGTCCTTTTACCAGACAACCATTACCTGTC
GACACAATCTGCCCTTTCGAAAGATCCCAACGAAAAGCGTGACCACATGGTCCTTCTTGAGTTTGTAACT
GCTGCTGGGATTACACATGGCATGGATGAGCTCTACAAACACCATCATCACCATCACCATCACCACCATG
ATTACAAGGATGACGACGATAAGTGAGGCCTCAGGTGCAGGCTGCCTATCAGAAGGTGGTGGCTGGTGTG
GCCAATGCCCTGGCTCACAAATACCACTGAGATCGATCTTTTTCCCTCTGCCAAAAATTATGGGGACATC
ATGAAGCCCCTTGAGCATCTGACTTCTGGCTAATAAAGGAAATTTATTTTCATTGCAATAGTGTGTTGGA
ATTTTTTGTGTCTCTCACTCGGAAGGACATATGGGAGGGCAAATCATTTAAAACATCAGAATGAGTATTT
GGTTTAGAGTTTGGCAACATATGCCCATATGTAACTAGCATAACCCCTTGGGGCCTCTAAACGGGTCTTG
AGGGGTTTTTTGCTGAAAGCATGCGGAGGAAATTCTCCTTGAAGTTTCCCTGGTGTTCAAAGTAAAGGAG
TTTGCACCAGACGCACCTCTGTTCACTGGTCCGGCGTATTAAAACACGATACATTGTTATTAGTACATTT
ATTAAGCGCTAGATTCTGTGCGTTGTTGATTTACAGACAATTGTTGTACGTATTTTAATAATTCATTAAA
TTTATAATCTTTAGGGTGGTATGTTAGAGCGAAAATCAAATGATTTTCAGCGTCTTTATATCTGAATTTA
AATATTAAATCCTCAATAGATTTGTAAAATAGGTTTCGATTAGTTTCAAACAAGGGTTGTTTTTCCGAAC
CGATGGCTGGACTATCTAATGGATTTTCGCTCAACGCCACAAAACTTGCCAAATCTTGTAGCAGCAATCT
AGCTTTGTCGATATTCGTTTGTGTTTTGTTTTGTAATAAAGGTTCGACGTCGTTCAAAATATTATGCGCT
TTTGTATTTCTTTCATCACTGTCGTTAGTGTACAATTGACTCGACGTAAACACGTTAAATAGAGCTTGGA
CATATTTAACATCGGGCGTGTTAGCTTTATTAGGCCGATTATCGTCGTCGTCCCAACCCTCGTCGTTAGA
AGTTGCTTCCGAAGACGATTTTGCCATAGCCACACGACGCCTATTAATTGTGTCGGCTAACACGTCCGCG
ATCAAATTTGTAGTTGAGCTTTTTGGAATTGCGATCGCATAACTTCGTATAGCATACATTATACGAAGTT
ATAAGCTCGGAACGCTGCGCTCGGTCGTTCGGCTGCGGCGAGCGGTATCAGCTCACTCAAAGGCGGTAAT
ACGGTTATCCACAGAATCAGGGGATAACGCAGGAAAGAACATGTGAGCAAAAGGCCAGCAAAAGGCCAGG
AACCGTAAAAAGGCCGCGTTGCTGGCGTTTTTCCATAGGCTCCGCCCCCTGACGAGCATCACAAAAATCG
ACGCTCAAGTCAGAGGTGGCGAAACCCGACAGGACTATAAAGATACCAGGCGTTTCCCCCTGGAAGCTCC
CTCGTGCGCTCTCCTGTTCCGACCCTGCCGCTTACCGGATACCTGTCCGCCTTTCTCCCTTCGGGAAGCG
TGGCGCTTTCTCATAGCTCACGCTGTAGGTATCTCAGTTCGGTGTAGGTCGTTCGCTCCAAGCTGGGCTG
TGTGCACGAACCCCCCGTTCAGCCCGACCGCTGCGCCTTATCCGGTAACTATCGTCTTGAGTCCAACCCG
GTAAGACACGACTTATCGCCACTGGCAGCAGCCACTGGTAACAGGATTAGCAGAGCGAGGTATGTAGGCG
GTGCTACAGAGTTCTTGAAGTGGTGGCCTAACTACGGCTACACTAGAAGAACAGTATTTGGTATCTGCGC
TCTGCTGAAGCCAGTTACCTTCGGAAAAAGAGTTGGTAGCTCTTGATCCGGCAAACAAACCACCGCTGGT
AGCGGTGGTTTTTTTGTTTGCAAGCAGCAGATTACGCGCAGAAAAAAAGGATCTCAAGAAGATCCTTTGT
TACCAATGCTTAATCAGTGAGGCACCTATCTCAGCGATCTGTCTATTTCGTTCATCCATAGTTGCCTGAC
TCCCCGTCGTGTAGATAACTACGATACGGGAGGGCTTACCATCTGGCCCCAGTGCTGCAATGATACCGCG
AGACCCACGCTCACCGGCTCCAGATTTATCAGCAATAAACCAGCCAGCCGGAAGGGCCGAGCGCAGAAGT
GGTCCTGCAACTTTATCCGCCTCCATCCAGTCTATTAATTGTTGCCGGGAAGCTAGAGTAAGTAGTTCGC
CAGTTAATAGTTTGCGCAACGTTGTTGCCATTGCTACAGGCATCGTGGTGTCACGCTCGTCGTTTGGTAT
GGCTTCATTCAGCTCCGGTTCCCAACGATCAAGGCGAGTTACATGATCCCCCATGTTGTGCAAAAAAGCG
GTTAGCTCCTTCGGTCCTCCGATCGTTGTCAGAAGTAAGTTGGCCGCAGTGTTATCACTCATGGTTATGG
CAGCACTGCATAATTCTCTTACTGTCATGCCATCCGTAAGATGCTTTTCTGTGACTGGTGAGTACTCAAC
CAAGTCATTCTGAGAATAGTGTATGCGGCGACCGAGTTGCTCTTGCCCGGCGTCAATACGGGATAATACC
GCGCCACATAGCAGAACTTTAAAAGTGCTCATCATTGGAAAACGTTCTTCGGGGCGAAAACTCTCAAGGA
TCTTACCGCTGTTGAGATCCAGTTCGATGTAACCCACTCGTGCACCCAACTGATCTTCAGCATCTTTTAC
TTTCACCAGCGTTTCTGGGTGAGCAAAAACAGGAAGGCAAAATGCCGCAAAAAAGGGAATAAGGGCGACA
CGGAAATGTTGAATACTCATACTCTTCCTTTTTCAATATTATTGAAGCATTTATCAGGGTTATTGTCTCA
TGTCCGCGCGTT
